Addgene plasmid #24645: pGateway 3XFlag Prickle2 flag tagged
Depositing lab: Jeff Wrana. Depositing organization: Sinai Health System. Publication: Regulation of planar cell polarity by Smurf ubiquitin ligases. Narimatsu M, Bose R, Pye M, Zhang L, Miller B, Ching P, Sakuma R, Luga V, Roncari L, Attisano L, Wrana JL. Cell. 2009 Apr 17. 137(2):295-307. 10.1016/j.cell.2009.02.025 PubMed 19379695.
Backbone
  Vector backbone: pGateway 5'CMV Trible Flag
  Backbone size w/o insert (bp): 6400
  Vector type: Mammalian Expression
Growth in bacteria
  Bacterial resistance: Ampicillin, 100 μg/mL
  Growth temperature: 37°C
  Growth strain: DH5alpha
  Copy number: High Copy
Gene/Insert
  Gene/Insert name: Prickle 2
  Species: H. sapiens (human)
  Entrez Gene: PRICKLE2 (a.k.a. EPM5)
  Tag / fusion protein: 3XFLAG (N terminal on insert)
  Cloning method: Gateway Cloning; 5′ cloning site att1 (unknown if destroyed); 3′ cloning site att2 (unknown if destroyed)
  Sequencing primers: 5′ CMV-F
Terms and licenses: Academic/Nonprofit Terms; Industry Terms
How to cite: pGateway 3XFlag Prickle2 flag tagged was a gift from Jeff Wrana (Addgene plasmid # 24645 ; http://n2t.net/addgene:24645 ; RRID:Addgene_24645)
