[The description below was written by a language model from this plasmid's Addgene catalogue record.]
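Description:
pGateway 3XFlag Prickle2 flag tagged is a mammalian expression plasmid that carries the human PRICKLE2 coding sequence (also known as EPM5) fused at its N terminus to a triple FLAG epitope. It is built on a Gateway-compatible destination backbone described as a 5' CMV triple-FLAG vector of about 6.4 kb without the insert. The backbone name and the use of a CMV forward sequencing primer indicate that expression is driven by the cytomegalovirus immediate-early promoter, a strong constitutive promoter in most mammalian cell lines. The insert was introduced by Gateway recombination between att1 and att2 sites, so recombination scars are expected to flank the open reading frame, with the upstream one lying between the tag and Prickle2; the record does not say whether these sites remain intact. In bacteria the plasmid is maintained at high copy and selected with ampicillin. No feature table is provided, so the origin of replication, the polyadenylation signal and any mammalian selection marker are not stated.

Prickle2 is a core component of the planar cell polarity pathway, and the construct comes from work examining how Smurf ubiquitin ligases regulate that pathway. The 3xFLAG tag allows sensitive detection of the overexpressed protein by immunoblotting or immunofluorescence and its recovery by anti-FLAG immunoprecipitation. This makes the plasmid suited to transient transfection experiments that look at Prickle2 expression, localisation, protein–protein interactions, or ubiquitination and turnover in cultured mammalian cells.
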