>Addgene plasmid #24645 | pGateway 3XFlag Prickle2 flag tagged | addgene partial sequence | sequence record 30619 | 24645 with CMV-F
CGTCAGAATTGATCTGGTACCATGGACTACAAAGACCATGACGGTGATTATAAAGATCATGACATCGATT
ACAAGGATGACGATGACAAGCTTACAAGTTTGTACAAAAAAGTTGGCACCATGGTGACAGTGATGCCGCT
GGAGATGGAGAAGACCATCAGCAAACTCATGTTTGACTTTCAGAGGAACTCGACCTCAGATGATGACTCA
GGCTGTGCTTTGGAAGAGTATGCCTGGGTCCCGCCGGGTCTGAAGCCTGAACAGGTACACCAGTACTATA
GCTGTCTCCCAGAAGAGAAAGTCCCTTATGTCAACAGTCCTGGAGAGAAACTGCGAATCAAGCAGCTACT
ACACCAGCTGCCGCCACATGACAATGAGGTTCGATATTGCAACTCCCTGGATGAGGAAGAGAAGAGGGAG
CTGAAGCTTTTCAGCAGCCAGAGGAAACGCGAAAACTTGGGCCGCGGGAATGTCAGGCCTTTCCCAGTCA
CCATGACAGGAGCTATTTGTGAACAGTGCGGAGGCCAGATCAATGGTGGAGACATCGCTGTGTTTGCGTC
ACGCGCTGGCCACGGCGTTTGCTGGCACCCGCCGTGCTTCGTATGCACTGTCTGCAATGAGCTCCTGGTG
GATCTGATCTACTTTTACCAAGATGGGAAGATATACTGTGGCAGGCACCATGCTGAGTGCCTGAAGCCGC
GCTGTGCTGCCTGCGATGAGATCATCTTTGCAGATGA
